Addgene plasmid #249328: pCBS-6756
Purpose: Expresses EPEC DarT2(G49D)-nSpCas9(D10A) and sg#2 targeting PTEN gene in mammalian cells
Depositing lab: Chase Beisel. Depositing organization: Helmholtz-Zentrum fuer Infektionsforschung (HZI). Publication: Targeted DNA ADP-ribosylation triggers templated repair in bacteria and base mutagenesis in eukaryotes. Gupta D, Patinios C, Bassett HV, Kibe A, Collins SP, Kamm C, Wang Y, Zhao C, Vollen K, Toussaint C, Calvin I, Cullot G, Aird EJ, Polkoff KM, Nguyen-Vo TP, Migur A, Schut F, Al'Abri IS, Achmedov T, Del Re A, Corn JE, Saliba AE, Crook N, Stepanova AN, Alonso JM, Beisel CL. Nat Biotechnol. 2025 Sep 4. doi: 10.1038/s41587-025-02802-w. PubMed 40908325.
Backbone
  Vector backbone: pUC19
  Vector type: Mammalian Expression
Growth in bacteria
  Bacterial resistance: Ampicillin, 100 μg/mL
  Growth temperature: 37°C
  Growth strain: DH5alpha
  Copy number: High Copy
Gene/Insert
  Gene/Insert name: EPEC DarT2(G49D)-nSpCas9(D10A)
  gRNA/shRNA sequence: AATATATCTTCACCTTTAGC
  Species: Synthetic
  Mutation: DarT2(G49D) and nSpCas9(D10A)
  Tag / fusion protein: 3X Flag tag (N terminal on insert)
  Cloning method: Golden Gate
Terms and licenses: Academic/Nonprofit Terms; Industry Terms: Not Available to Industry
How to cite: pCBS-6756 was a gift from Chase Beisel (Addgene plasmid # 249328 ; http://n2t.net/addgene:249328 ; RRID:Addgene_249328)
