[The description below was written by a language model from this plasmid's Addgene catalogue record and pLannotate feature annotations shown in this document.]
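Description:
pCBS-6756 is a mammalian expression plasmid of about 10 kb, listed as built on a pUC19 backbone by Golden Gate assembly. It delivers a DNA ADP-ribosyltransferase–Cas9 nickase fusion together with a single guide RNA against the human PTEN gene. It is propagated in E. coli at high copy from a ColE1/pUC-type origin under ampicillin selection (β-lactamase with its own promoter). The annotation also shows an f1 phage origin, short remnants of the pBR322 bom and rop regions, and a single AAV2 inverted terminal repeat. With only one ITR detected, the plasmid does not appear to be a functional AAV transfer vector.

The payload has two transcription units. A human U6 RNA polymerase III promoter drives the PTEN-targeting spacer (sg#2) joined to the S. pyogenes guide RNA scaffold; a second, partial scaffold fragment is annotated just downstream. A hybrid CBh-style promoter (CMV enhancer, chicken β-actin promoter and a hybrid intron) drives the protein-coding cassette. According to the catalogue, this encodes an N-terminal 3×FLAG tag, DarT2 from enteropathogenic E. coli carrying the G49D substitution, and SpCas9 with the D10A nickase mutation. The DarT2 segment is not itself annotated but presumably lies in the unannotated stretch upstream of Cas9. The Cas9 reading frame is followed by a nucleoplasmin nuclear localization signal, then an EGFP coding sequence and a bGH polyadenylation signal. How EGFP is linked to the fusion is not stated, though it would plausibly serve to mark transfected cells.

The construct comes from work on targeted DNA ADP-ribosylation. There, the guide directs the nickase-tethered DarT2 to a chosen locus, and the resulting modification is reported to trigger base mutagenesis in eukaryotic cells.
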