Features (pLannotate 1.2.2; 21 found; start..end, strand, type, name):
    440..489     -  misc_feature   bom (fragment): basis of mobility region from pBR322
    591..626     -  CDS            rop (fragment): Rop protein, which maintains plasmids at low copy number; rop
    721..825     +  promoter       AmpR promoter: bla
    826..1686    +  CDS            AmpR: β-lactamase; bla; confers resistance to ampicillin, carbenicillin, and related antibiotics
   1857..2445    +  rep_origin     ori: high-copy-number ColE1/pMB1/pBR322/pUC origin of replication
   2507..2747    +  promoter       U6 promoter: RNA polymerase III promoter for human U6 snRNA
   2777..2852    +  misc_RNA       gRNA scaffold: guide RNA scaffold for the Streptococcus pyogenes CRISPR/Cas9 system
   2859..2902    +  misc_RNA       gRNA scaffold (fragment): guide RNA scaffold for the Streptococcus pyogenes CRISPR/Cas9 system
   2949..3234    +  enhancer       CMV enhancer: human cytomegalovirus immediate early enhancer; contains an 18-bp deletion relative to the standard CMV enhancer
   3236..3345    +  promoter       chicken β-actin promoter (fragment): contains a 21-bp deletion relative to the standard chicken β-actin promoter
   3337..3458    +  promoter       chicken β-actin promoter (fragment): contains a 21-bp deletion relative to the standard chicken β-actin promoter
   3459..3686    +  intron         hybrid intron: hybrid between chicken β-actin (CBA) and minute virus of mice (MMV) introns (Gray et al., 2011)
   4206..4222    +  intron         large T intron (fragment): SV40 (simian virus 40) large T antigen intron
   4571..6172    +  CDS            dCas9(N): N-terminal portion of catalytically inactive Streptococcus pyogenes dCas9 carrying the D10A mutation (Zetsche et al., 2015)
   6173..8671    +  CDS            Cas9(C): C-terminal portion of Streptococcus pyogenes Cas9 (Zetsche et al., 2015)
   8672..8719    +  CDS            nucleoplasmin NLS: bipartite nuclear localization signal from nucleoplasmin
   8789..9502    +  CDS            EGFP: EGFP is a basic (constitutively fluorescent) green fluorescent protein published in 1996, derived from Aequorea victoria. It is reported to be a rapidly-maturing weak dimer with moderate acid sensitivity.
   9536..9647    +  polyA_signal   bGH poly(A) signal: bovine growth hormone polyadenylation signal
   9752..9892    +  repeat_region  AAV2 ITR: inverted terminal repeat of adeno-associated virus serotype 2 inverted
   9897..9948    -  misc_feature   bom (fragment): basis of mobility region from pBR322
   9967..439     +  rep_origin     f1 ori (across the origin) (sequence partly withheld): f1 bacteriophage origin of replication; arrow indicates direction of (+) strand synthesis
>Addgene plasmid #249328 | pCBS-6756 | addgene full sequence | sequence record 497001 | Addgene NGS Result
[60 nt withheld, positions 1-60]
T
[46 nt withheld, positions 62-107]
C
[141 nt withheld, positions 109-249]
CCTTTGACGTTGGAGTCCACGTTCTTT
[37 nt withheld, positions 277-313]
ACTCTATCTCGGGCTATTCTTTTGATTTATAAGGGATTTTGCCGATTTCGGTCTATTGGTTAAAAAATGA
GCTGATTTAACAAAAATTTAACGCGAATTTTAACAAAATATTAACGTTTACAATTTTATGGTGCACTCTC
AGTACAATCTGCTCTGATGCCGCATAGTTAAGCCAGCCCCGACACCCGCCAACACCCGCTGACGCGCCCT
GACGGGCTTGTCTGCTCCCGGCATCCGCTTACAGACAAGCTGTGACCGTCTCCGGGAGCTGCATGTGTCA
GAGGTTTTCACCGTCATCACCGAAACGCGCGAGACGAAAGGGCCTCGTGATACGCCTATTTTTATAGGTT
AATGTCATGATAATAATGGTTTCTTAGACGTCAGGTGGCACTTTTCGGGGAAATGTGCGCGGAACCCCTA
TTTGTTTATTTTTCTAAATACATTCAAATATGTATCCGCTCATGAGACAATAACCCTGATAAATGCTTCA
ATAATATTGAAAAAGGAAGAGTATGAGTATTCAACATTTCCGTGTCGCCCTTATTCCCTTTTTTGCGGCA
TTTTGCCTTCCTGTTTTTGCTCACCCAGAAACGCTGGTGAAAGTAAAAGATGCTGAAGATCAGTTGGGTG
CACGAGTGGGTTACATCGAACTGGATCTCAACAGCGGTAAGATCCTTGAGAGTTTTCGCCCCGAAGAACG
TTTTCCAATGATGAGCACTTTTAAAGTTCTGCTATGTGGCGCGGTATTATCCCGTATTGACGCCGGGCAA
GAGCAACTCGGTCGCCGCATACACTATTCTCAGAATGACTTGGTTGAGTACTCACCAGTCACAGAAAAGC
ATCTTACGGATGGCATGACAGTAAGAGAATTATGCAGTGCTGCCATAACCATGAGTGATAACACTGCGGC
CAACTTACTTCTGACAACGATCGGAGGACCGAAGGAGCTAACCGCTTTTTTGCACAACATGGGGGATCAT
GTAACTCGCCTTGATCGTTGGGAACCGGAGCTGAATGAAGCCATACCAAACGACGAGCGTGACACCACGA
TGCCTGTAGCAATGGCAACAACGTTGCGCAAACTATTAACTGGCGAACTACTTACTCTAGCTTCCCGGCA
ACAATTAATAGACTGGATGGAGGCGGATAAAGTTGCAGGACCACTTCTGCGCTCGGCCCTTCCGGCTGGC
TGGTTTATTGCTGATAAATCTGGAGCCGGTGAGCGTGGAAGCCGCGGTATCATTGCAGCACTGGGGCCAG
ATGGTAAGCCCTCCCGTATCGTAGTTATCTACACGACGGGGAGTCAGGCAACTATGGATGAACGAAATAG
ACAGATCGCTGAGATAGGTGCCTCACTGATTAAGCATTGGTAACTGTCAGACCAAGTTTACTCATATATA
CTTTAGATTGATTTAAAACTTCATTTTTAATTTAAAAGGATCTAGGTGAAGATCCTTTTTGATAATCTCA
TGACCAAAATCCCTTAACGTGAGTTTTCGTTCCACTGAGCGTCAGACCCCGTAGAAAAGATCAAAGGATC
TTCTTGAGATCCTTTTTTTCTGCGCGTAATCTGCTGCTTGCAAACAAAAAAACCACCGCTACCAGCGGTG
GTTTGTTTGCCGGATCAAGAGCTACCAACTCTTTTTCCGAAGGTAACTGGCTTCAGCAGAGCGCAGATAC
CAAATACTGTTCTTCTAGTGTAGCCGTAGTTAGGCCACCACTTCAAGAACTCTGTAGCACCGCCTACATA
CCTCGCTCTGCTAATCCTGTTACCAGTGGCTGCTGCCAGTGGCGATAAGTCGTGTCTTACCGGGTTGGAC
TCAAGACGATAGTTACCGGATAAGGCGCAGCGGTCGGGCTGAACGGGGGGTTCGTGCACACAGCCCAGCT
TGGAGCGAACGACCTACACCGAACTGAGATACCTACAGCGTGAGCTATGAGAAAGCGCCACGCTTCCCGA
AGGGAGAAAGGCGGACAGGTATCCGGTAAGCGGCAGGGTCGGAACAGGAGAGCGCACGAGGGAGCTTCCA
GGGGGAAACGCCTGGTATCTTTATAGTCCTGTCGGGTTTCGCCACCTCTGACTTGAGCGTCGATTTTTGT
GATGCTCGTCAGGGGGGCGGAGCCTATGGAAAAACGCCAGCAACGCGGCCTTTTTACGGTTCCTGGCCTT
TTGCTGGCCTTTTGCTCACATGTGAGGGCCTATTTCCCATGATTCCTTCATATTTGCATATACGATACAA
GGCTGTTAGAGAGATAATTGGAATTAATTTGACTGTAAACACAAAGATATTAGTACAAAATACGTGACGT
AGAAAGTAATAATTTCTTGGGTAGTTTGCAGTTTTAAAATTATGTTTTAAAATGGACTATCATATGCTTA
CCGTAACTTGAAAGTATTTCGATTTCTTGGCTTTATATATCTTGTGGAAAGGACGAAACACCGAATATAT
CTTCACCTTTAGCGTTTTAGAGCTAGAAATAGCAAGTTAAAATAAGGCTAGTCCGTTATCAACTTGAAAA
AGTGGCACCGAGTCGGTGCTTTTTTGTTTTAGAGCTAGAAATAGCAAGTTAAAATAAGGCTAGTCCGTTT
TTAGCGCGTGCGCCAATTCTGCAGACAAATGGCTCTAGAGGTACCCGTTACATAACTTACGGTAAATGGC
CCGCCTGGCTGACCGCCCAACGACCCCCGCCCATTGACGTCAATAGTAACGCCAATAGGGACTTTCCATT
GACGTCAATGGGTGGAGTATTTACGGTAAACTGCCCACTTGGCAGTACATCAAGTGTATCATATGCCAAG
TACGCCCCCTATTGACGTCAATGACGGTAAATGGCCCGCCTGGCATTGTGCCCAGTACATGACCTTATGG
GACTTTCCTACTTGGCAGTACATCTACGTATTAGTCATCGCTATTACCATGGTCGAGGTGAGCCCCACGT
TCTGCTTCACTCTCCCCATCTCCCCCCCCTCCCCACCCCCAATTTTGTATTTATTTATTTTTTAATTATT
TTGTGCAGCGATGGGGGCGGGGCGAGGCGGAGAGGTGCGGCGGCAGCCAATCAGAGCGGCGCGCTCCGAA
AGTTTCCTTTTATGGCGAGGCGGCGGCGGCGGCGGCCCTATAAAAAGCGAAGCGCGCGGCGGGCGGGAGT
CGCTGCGCGCTGCCTTCGCCCCGTGCCCCGCTCCGCCGCCGCCTCGCGCCGCCCGCCCCGGCTCTGACTG
ACCGCGTTACTCCCACAGGTGAGCGGGCGGGACGGCCCTTCTCCTCCGGGCTGTAATTAGCTGAGCAAGA
GGTAAGGGTTTAAGGGATGGTTGGTTGGTGGGGTATTAATGTTTAATTACCTGGAGCACCTGCCTGAAAT
CACTTTTTTTCAGGTTGGACCGGTGCCACCATGGACTATAAGGACCACGACGGAGACTACAAGGATCATG
ATATTGATTACAAAGACGATGACGATAAGATGGCCCCAAAGAAGAAGCGGAAGGTCGGTATCCACGGAGT
CCCAGCAGCCGCCTATGATTACTCAGCCAGCTTGAATCCACAGAAAGCTCTTATCTGGCGCATTGTCCAT
CGTGATAACATTCCTTGGATCTTAGACAATGGTCTGCACTGCGGTAATAGCTTGGTTCAAGCCGAGAACT
GGATTAACATCGACAATCCCGAGTTGATTGGTAAACGCGCTGGGCACCCGGTTCCCGTAGGCACCGGGGG
TACGTTGCACGATTATGTCCCGTTCTACTTTACGCCTTTTAGTCCTATGCTTATGAATATCCATTCAGGC
CGCGGCGGCATTAAACGCCGCCCCAATGAAGAGATTGTAATCTTAGTTAGCAACTTACGCAACGTCGCAG
CCCATGACGTGCCCTTTGTTTTTACCGACTCACACGCCTATTATAATTGGACAAACTACTATACGTCGTT
AAACTCATTGGACCAGATCGATTGGCCAATTTTGCAAGCCCGCGATTTCCGCCGTGACCCAGATGACCCG
GCTAAGTTTGAACGCTACCAAGCAGAGGCCTTAATCTGGCAACACTGTCCGATCTCATTACTTGACGGTA
TCATCTGTTACTCGGAAGAGGTCCGCTTGCAGTTGGAGCAGTGGTTGTTTCAACGTAATTTGACAATGTC
AGTACACACCCGTTCTGGCTGGTATTTTTCGAGTGGCGGATCGTCTGGTGGCAGTTCAGGCTCGGAAACA
CCAGGCACAAGCGAGTCCGCGACACCCGAATCGAGTGGAGGGAGCTCCGGGGGTTCCGACAAGAAGTACA
GCATCGGCCTGGCCATCGGCACCAACTCTGTGGGCTGGGCCGTGATCACCGACGAGTACAAGGTGCCCAG
CAAGAAATTCAAGGTGCTGGGCAACACCGACCGGCACAGCATCAAGAAGAACCTGATCGGAGCCCTGCTG
TTCGACAGCGGCGAAACAGCCGAGGCCACCCGGCTGAAGAGAACCGCCAGAAGAAGATACACCAGACGGA
AGAACCGGATCTGCTATCTGCAAGAGATCTTCAGCAACGAGATGGCCAAGGTGGACGACAGCTTCTTCCA
CAGACTGGAAGAGTCCTTCCTGGTGGAAGAGGATAAGAAGCACGAGCGGCACCCCATCTTCGGCAACATC
GTGGACGAGGTGGCCTACCACGAGAAGTACCCCACCATCTACCACCTGAGAAAGAAACTGGTGGACAGCA
CCGACAAGGCCGACCTGCGGCTGATCTATCTGGCCCTGGCCCACATGATCAAGTTCCGGGGCCACTTCCT
GATCGAGGGCGACCTGAACCCCGACAACAGCGACGTGGACAAGCTGTTCATCCAGCTGGTGCAGACCTAC
AACCAGCTGTTCGAGGAAAACCCCATCAACGCCAGCGGCGTGGACGCCAAGGCCATCCTGTCTGCCAGAC
TGAGCAAGAGCAGACGGCTGGAAAATCTGATCGCCCAGCTGCCCGGCGAGAAGAAGAATGGCCTGTTCGG
AAACCTGATTGCCCTGAGCCTGGGCCTGACCCCCAACTTCAAGAGCAACTTCGACCTGGCCGAGGATGCC
AAACTGCAGCTGAGCAAGGACACCTACGACGACGACCTGGACAACCTGCTGGCCCAGATCGGCGACCAGT
ACGCCGACCTGTTTCTGGCCGCCAAGAACCTGTCCGACGCCATCCTGCTGAGCGACATCCTGAGAGTGAA
CACCGAGATCACCAAGGCCCCCCTGAGCGCCTCTATGATCAAGAGATACGACGAGCACCACCAGGACCTG
ACCCTGCTGAAAGCTCTCGTGCGGCAGCAGCTGCCTGAGAAGTACAAAGAGATTTTCTTCGACCAGAGCA
AGAACGGCTACGCCGGCTACATTGACGGCGGAGCCAGCCAGGAAGAGTTCTACAAGTTCATCAAGCCCAT
CCTGGAAAAGATGGACGGCACCGAGGAACTGCTCGTGAAGCTGAACAGAGAGGACCTGCTGCGGAAGCAG
CGGACCTTCGACAACGGCAGCATCCCCCACCAGATCCACCTGGGAGAGCTGCACGCCATTCTGCGGCGGC
AGGAAGATTTTTACCCATTCCTGAAGGACAACCGGGAAAAGATCGAGAAGATCCTGACCTTCCGCATCCC
CTACTACGTGGGCCCTCTGGCCAGGGGAAACAGCAGATTCGCCTGGATGACCAGAAAGAGCGAGGAAACC
ATCACCCCCTGGAACTTCGAGGAAGTGGTGGACAAGGGCGCTTCCGCCCAGAGCTTCATCGAGCGGATGA
CCAACTTCGATAAGAACCTGCCCAACGAGAAGGTGCTGCCCAAGCACAGCCTGCTGTACGAGTACTTCAC
CGTGTATAACGAGCTGACCAAAGTGAAATACGTGACCGAGGGAATGAGAAAGCCCGCCTTCCTGAGCGGC
GAGCAGAAAAAGGCCATCGTGGACCTGCTGTTCAAGACCAACCGGAAAGTGACCGTGAAGCAGCTGAAAG
AGGACTACTTCAAGAAAATCGAGTGCTTCGACTCCGTGGAAATCTCCGGCGTGGAAGATCGGTTCAACGC
CTCCCTGGGCACATACCACGATCTGCTGAAAATTATCAAGGACAAGGACTTCCTGGACAATGAGGAAAAC
GAGGACATTCTGGAAGATATCGTGCTGACCCTGACACTGTTTGAGGACAGAGAGATGATCGAGGAACGGC
TGAAAACCTATGCCCACCTGTTCGACGACAAAGTGATGAAGCAGCTGAAGCGGCGGAGATACACCGGCTG
GGGCAGGCTGAGCCGGAAGCTGATCAACGGCATCCGGGACAAGCAGTCCGGCAAGACAATCCTGGATTTC
CTGAAGTCCGACGGCTTCGCCAACAGAAACTTCATGCAGCTGATCCACGACGACAGCCTGACCTTTAAAG
AGGACATCCAGAAAGCCCAGGTGTCCGGCCAGGGCGATAGCCTGCACGAGCACATTGCCAATCTGGCCGG
CAGCCCCGCCATTAAGAAGGGCATCCTGCAGACAGTGAAGGTGGTGGACGAGCTCGTGAAAGTGATGGGC
CGGCACAAGCCCGAGAACATCGTGATCGAAATGGCCAGAGAGAACCAGACCACCCAGAAGGGACAGAAGA
ACAGCCGCGAGAGAATGAAGCGGATCGAAGAGGGCATCAAAGAGCTGGGCAGCCAGATCCTGAAAGAACA
CCCCGTGGAAAACACCCAGCTGCAGAACGAGAAGCTGTACCTGTACTACCTGCAGAATGGGCGGGATATG
TACGTGGACCAGGAACTGGACATCAACCGGCTGTCCGACTACGATGTGGACCATATCGTGCCTCAGAGCT
TTCTGAAGGACGACTCCATCGACAACAAGGTGCTGACCAGAAGCGACAAGAACCGGGGCAAGAGCGACAA
CGTGCCCTCCGAAGAGGTCGTGAAGAAGATGAAGAACTACTGGCGGCAGCTGCTGAACGCCAAGCTGATT
ACCCAGAGAAAGTTCGACAATCTGACCAAGGCCGAGAGAGGCGGCCTGAGCGAACTGGATAAGGCCGGCT
TCATCAAGAGACAGCTGGTGGAAACCCGGCAGATCACAAAGCACGTGGCACAGATCCTGGACTCCCGGAT
GAACACTAAGTACGACGAGAATGACAAGCTGATCCGGGAAGTGAAAGTGATCACCCTGAAGTCCAAGCTG
GTGTCCGATTTCCGGAAGGATTTCCAGTTTTACAAAGTGCGCGAGATCAACAACTACCACCACGCCCACG
ACGCCTACCTGAACGCCGTCGTGGGAACCGCCCTGATCAAAAAGTACCCTAAGCTGGAAAGCGAGTTCGT
GTACGGCGACTACAAGGTGTACGACGTGCGGAAGATGATCGCCAAGAGCGAGCAGGAAATCGGCAAGGCT
ACCGCCAAGTACTTCTTCTACAGCAACATCATGAACTTTTTCAAGACCGAGATTACCCTGGCCAACGGCG
AGATCCGGAAGCGGCCTCTGATCGAGACAAACGGCGAAACCGGGGAGATCGTGTGGGATAAGGGCCGGGA
TTTTGCCACCGTGCGGAAAGTGCTGAGCATGCCCCAAGTGAATATCGTGAAAAAGACCGAGGTGCAGACA
GGCGGCTTCAGCAAAGAGTCTATCCTGCCCAAGAGGAACAGCGATAAGCTGATCGCCAGAAAGAAGGACT
GGGACCCTAAGAAGTACGGCGGCTTCGACAGCCCCACCGTGGCCTATTCTGTGCTGGTGGTGGCCAAAGT
GGAAAAGGGCAAGTCCAAGAAACTGAAGAGTGTGAAAGAGCTGCTGGGGATCACCATCATGGAAAGAAGC
AGCTTCGAGAAGAATCCCATCGACTTTCTGGAAGCCAAGGGCTACAAAGAAGTGAAAAAGGACCTGATCA
TCAAGCTGCCTAAGTACTCCCTGTTCGAGCTGGAAAACGGCCGGAAGAGAATGCTGGCCTCTGCCGGCGA
ACTGCAGAAGGGAAACGAACTGGCCCTGCCCTCCAAATATGTGAACTTCCTGTACCTGGCCAGCCACTAT
GAGAAGCTGAAGGGCTCCCCCGAGGATAATGAGCAGAAACAGCTGTTTGTGGAACAGCACAAGCACTACC
TGGACGAGATCATCGAGCAGATCAGCGAGTTCTCCAAGAGAGTGATCCTGGCCGACGCTAATCTGGACAA
AGTGCTGTCCGCCTACAACAAGCACCGGGATAAGCCCATCAGAGAGCAGGCCGAGAATATCATCCACCTG
TTTACCCTGACCAATCTGGGAGCCCCTGCCGCCTTCAAGTACTTTGACACCACCATCGACCGGAAGAGGT
ACACCAGCACCAAAGAGGTGCTGGACGCCACCCTGATCCACCAGAGCATCACCGGCCTGTACGAGACACG
GATCGACCTGTCTCAGCTGGGAGGCGACAAAAGGCCGGCGGCCACGAAAAAGGCCGGCCAGGCAAAAAAG
AAAAAGGAATTCGGCAGTGGAGAGGGCAGAGGAAGTCTGCTAACATGCGGTGACGTCGAGGAGAATCCTG
GCCCAGTGAGCAAGGGCGAGGAGCTGTTCACCGGGGTGGTGCCCATCCTGGTCGAGCTGGACGGCGACGT
AAACGGCCACAAGTTCAGCGTGTCCGGCGAGGGCGAGGGCGATGCCACCTACGGCAAGCTGACCCTGAAG
TTCATCTGCACCACCGGCAAGCTGCCCGTGCCCTGGCCCACCCTCGTGACCACCCTGACCTACGGCGTGC
AGTGCTTCAGCCGCTACCCCGACCACATGAAGCAGCACGACTTCTTCAAGTCCGCCATGCCCGAAGGCTA
CGTCCAGGAGCGCACCATCTTCTTCAAGGACGACGGCAACTACAAGACCCGCGCCGAGGTGAAGTTCGAG
GGCGACACCCTGGTGAACCGCATCGAGCTGAAGGGCATCGACTTCAAGGAGGACGGCAACATCCTGGGGC
ACAAGCTGGAGTACAACTACAACAGCCACAACGTCTATATCATGGCCGACAAGCAGAAGAACGGCATCAA
GGTGAACTTCAAGATCCGCCACAACATCGAGGACGGCAGCGTGCAGCTCGCCGACCACTACCAGCAGAAC
ACCCCCATCGGCGACGGCCCCGTGCTGCTGCCCGACAACCACTACCTGAGCACCCAGTCCGCCCTGAGCA
AAGACCCCAACGAGAAGCGCGATCACATGGTCCTGCTGGAGTTCGTGACCGCCGCCGGGATCACTCTCGG
CATGGACGAGCTGTACAAGGAATTCTAACTAGAGCTCGCTGATCAGCCTCGACTGTGCCTTCTAGTTGCC
AGCCATCTGTTGTTTGCCCCTCCCCCGTGCCTTCCTTGACCCTGGAAGGTGCCACTCCCACTGTCCTTTC
CTAATAAAATGAGGAAATTGCATCGCATTGTCTGAGTAGGTGTCATTCTATTCTGGGGGGTGGGGTGGGG
CAGGACAGCAAGGGGGAGGATTGGGAAGAGAATAGCAGGCATGCTGGGGAGCGGCCGCAGGAACCCCTAG
TGATGGAGTTGGCCACTCCCTCTCTGCGCGCTCGCTCGCTCACTGAGGCCGGGCGACCAAAGGTCGCCCG
ACGCCCGGGCTTTGCCCGGGCGGCCTCAGTGAGCGAGCGAGCGCGCAGCTGCCTGCAGGGGCGCCTGATG
CGGTATTTTCTCCTTACGCATCTGTGCGGTATTTCACACCGCATA
[35 nt withheld, positions 9949-9983]
